Addgene plasmid #99282: pCW57.1-DUX4-WT
Purpose: All-in-one lentivector with tet-inducible DUX4 (wildetype nucleotide sequence)
Depositing lab: Stephen Tapscott. Depositing organization: Fred Hutchinson Cancer Center. Publication: Model systems of DUX4 expression recapitulate the transcriptional profile of FSHD cells. Jagannathan S, Shadle SC, Resnick R, Snider L, Tawil RN, van der Maarel SM, Bradley RK, Tapscott SJ. Hum Mol Genet. 2016 Oct 15;25(20):4419-4431. doi: 10.1093/hmg/ddw271. PubMed 28171552.
Backbone
  Vector backbone: pCW57.1
  Backbone size w/o insert (bp): 9354
  Total vector size (bp): 9132
  Vector type: Mammalian Expression, Lentiviral
  Selectable markers: Puromycin
Growth in bacteria
  Bacterial resistance: Ampicillin, 100 μg/mL
  Growth temperature: 37°C
  Growth strain: NEB Stable
  Growth instructions: We used Stbl3 cells (recombination deficient)
  Copy number: High Copy
Gene/Insert
  Gene/Insert name: DUX4
  Species: H. sapiens (human)
  Insert size (bp): 1275
  Entrez Gene: DUX4 (a.k.a. DUX4L)
  Promoter: TRE
  Cloning method: Restriction Enzyme; 5′ cloning site NheI (destroyed during cloning); 3′ cloning site SalI (destroyed during cloning)
  Sequencing primers: 5′ tcgcctggagaattggc; 3′ agggctgccttggaaaag
Terms and licenses: Academic/Nonprofit Terms; Industry Terms: Not Available to Industry
How to cite: pCW57.1-DUX4-WT was a gift from Stephen Tapscott (Addgene plasmid # 99282 ; http://n2t.net/addgene:99282 ; RRID:Addgene_99282)
