[The description below was written by a language model from this plasmid's Addgene catalogue record and the feature table of its GenBank file.]
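Description:
pCW57.1-DUX4-WT is a 9,132 bp all-in-one, doxycycline-inducible lentiviral expression plasmid built on the pCW57.1 backbone and carrying the human DUX4 coding sequence (1,275 bp) in its native, wild-type nucleotide form. In bacteria it is maintained through a high-copy ColE1/pUC-type origin and selected with ampicillin via beta-lactamase. Recombination-deficient strains are recorded as hosts, as is usual for LTR-containing vectors. The viral portion has a third-generation layout: an RSV promoter drives a truncated HIV-1 5' LTR, followed by the Psi packaging signal, RRE and cPPT/CTS. A self-inactivating (Delta-U3) 3' LTR closes the transfer cassette, with an SV40 poly(A) signal and SV40 origin downstream. A WPRE is suggested only by a primer site, not by an annotated feature.

The payload consists of two expression units. A tight TRE promoter (seven tet operators upstream of a minimal CMV promoter) sits ahead of a Kozak sequence and the DUX4 open reading frame, which was inserted by restriction cloning at NheI and SalI sites that were destroyed in the process. A leftover attR2 Gateway site and a 6xHis sequence from the parental vector remain downstream. A constitutive human PGK promoter then drives puromycin N-acetyltransferase linked through a T2A peptide to rtTA-Advanced, so a single transcript yields both the selection marker and the Tet-On transactivator. Transduced cells can therefore be selected with puromycin and express DUX4 only when doxycycline or tetracycline is added. The two feature tables describe the same molecule with different start coordinates, and only one annotates the DUX4 CDS explicitly. According to the associated publication title, the construct was used to model the DUX4-driven transcriptional profile of FSHD cells.
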