LOCUS       Exported 9132 bp ds-DNA circular SYN 12-MAY-2021
DEFINITION  All-in-one lentivector with tet-inducible DUX4 (wildetype nucleotide
            sequence).
ACCESSION   .
VERSION     .
KEYWORDS    pCW57.1-DUX4-WT
SOURCE      synthetic DNA construct
  ORGANISM  synthetic DNA construct
REFERENCE   1 (bases 1 to 9132)
  AUTHORS   Jagannathan S, Shadle SC, Resnick R, Snider L, Tawil RN, van der
            Maarel SM, Bradley RK, Tapscott SJ
  TITLE     Model systems of DUX4 expression recapitulate the transcriptional
            profile of FSHD cells.
  JOURNAL   Hum Mol Genet. 2016 Oct 15;25(20):4419-4431. doi:
            10.1093/hmg/ddw271.
  PUBMED    28171552
REFERENCE   2 (bases 1 to 9132)
  AUTHORS   .
  TITLE     Direct Submission
  JOURNAL   Exported May 12, 2021 from SnapGene Server 1.1.58
            http://www.snapgene.com
FEATURES             Location/Qualifiers
     source          1..9132
                     /organism="synthetic DNA construct"
                     /mol_type="other DNA"
     primer_bind     142..159
                     /label=L4440
                     /note="L4440 vector, forward primer"
     protein_bind    276..297
                     /label=CAP binding site
                     /bound_moiety="E. coli catabolite activator protein"
                     /note="CAP binding activates transcription in the presence
                     of cAMP."
     promoter        312..342
                     /label=lac promoter
                     /note="promoter for the E. coli lac operon"
     protein_bind    350..366
                     /label=lac operator
                     /bound_moiety="lac repressor encoded by lacI"
                     /note="The lac repressor binds to the lac operator to
                     inhibit transcription in E. coli. This inhibition can be
                     relieved by adding lactose or
                     isopropyl-beta-D-thiogalactopyranoside (IPTG)."
     primer_bind     355..377
                     /label=M13/pUC Reverse
                     /note="In lacZ gene"
     primer_bind     374..390
                     /label=M13 rev
                     /note="common sequencing primer, one of multiple similar
                     variants"
     primer_bind     374..390
                     /label=M13 Reverse
                     /note="In lacZ gene. Also called M13-rev"
     primer_bind     409..429
                     /label=T3
                     /note="T3 promoter, forward primer"
     promoter        411..429
                     /label=T3 promoter
                     /note="promoter for bacteriophage T3 RNA polymerase"
     promoter        457..683
                     /label=RSV promoter
                     /note="Rous sarcoma virus enhancer/promoter"
     LTR             684..864
                     /label=5' LTR (truncated)
                     /note="truncated 5' long terminal repeat (LTR) from HIV-1"
     misc_feature    911..1036
                     /label=HIV-1 Psi
                     /note="packaging signal of human immunodeficiency virus
                     type 1"
     misc_feature    1529..1762
                     /label=RRE
                     /note="The Rev response element (RRE) of HIV-1 allows for
                     Rev-dependent mRNA export from the nucleus to the
                     cytoplasm."
     CDS             1947..1991
                     /codon_start=1
                     /product="antigenic peptide corresponding to amino acids
                     655 to 669 of the HIV envelope protein gp41 (Lutje Hulsik
                     et al., 2013)"
                     /label=gp41 peptide
                     /note="recognized by the 2H10 single-chain llama nanobody"
                     /translation="KNEQELLELDKWASL"
     misc_feature    2204..2321
                     /label=cPPT/CTS
                     /note="central polypurine tract and central termination
                     sequence of HIV-1"
     promoter        2375..2689
                     /label=tight TRE promoter
                     /note="Tet-responsive promoter PTight, consisting of seven
                     tet operator sequences followed by the minimal CMV
                     promoter"
     protein_bind    2383..2401
                     /gene="tetO"
                     /label=tet operator
                     /bound_moiety="tetracycline repressor TetR"
                     /note="bacterial operator O2 for the tetR and tetA genes"
     protein_bind    2419..2437
                     /gene="tetO"
                     /label=tet operator
                     /bound_moiety="tetracycline repressor TetR"
                     /note="bacterial operator O2 for the tetR and tetA genes"
     protein_bind    2454..2472
                     /gene="tetO"
                     /label=tet operator
                     /bound_moiety="tetracycline repressor TetR"
                     /note="bacterial operator O2 for the tetR and tetA genes"
     protein_bind    2490..2508
                     /gene="tetO"
                     /label=tet operator
                     /bound_moiety="tetracycline repressor TetR"
                     /note="bacterial operator O2 for the tetR and tetA genes"
     protein_bind    2526..2544
                     /gene="tetO"
                     /label=tet operator
                     /bound_moiety="tetracycline repressor TetR"
                     /note="bacterial operator O2 for the tetR and tetA genes"
     protein_bind    2561..2579
                     /gene="tetO"
                     /label=tet operator
                     /bound_moiety="tetracycline repressor TetR"
                     /note="bacterial operator O2 for the tetR and tetA genes"
     protein_bind    2597..2615
                     /gene="tetO"
                     /label=tet operator
                     /bound_moiety="tetracycline repressor TetR"
                     /note="bacterial operator O2 for the tetR and tetA genes"
     primer_bind     2662..2686
                     /label=LNCX
                     /note="Human CMV promoter, forward primer"
     regulatory      2742..2751
                     /regulatory_class="other"
                     /note="vertebrate consensus sequence for strong initiation
                     of translation (Kozak, 1987)"
     primer_bind     complement(4049..4065)
                     /label=KS primer
                     /note="common sequencing primer, one of multiple similar
                     variants"
     primer_bind     complement(4050..4066)
                     /label=pBluescriptKS
                     /note="For pBluescript vector"
     protein_bind    complement(4068..4192)
                     /gene="mutant version of attR"
                     /label=attR2
                     /bound_moiety="LR Clonase(TM)"
                     /note="recombination site for the Gateway(R) LR reaction"
     CDS             4210..4227
                     /codon_start=1
                     /product="6xHis affinity tag"
                     /label=6xHis
                     /translation="HHHHHH"
     promoter        4237..4747
                     /label=hPGK promoter
                     /note="human phosphoglycerate kinase 1 promoter"
     primer_bind     4666..4684
                     /label=hPGK-F
                     /note="Human PGK promoter, forward primer"
     CDS             4757..5353
                     /codon_start=1
                     /gene="pac from Streptomyces alboniger"
                     /product="puromycin N-acetyltransferase"
                     /label=PuroR
                     /note="confers resistance to puromycin"
                     /translation="MTEYKPTVRLATRDDVPRAVRTLAAAFADYPATRHTVDPDRHIER
                     VTELQELFLTRVGLDIGKVWVADDGAAVAVWTTPESVEAGAVFAEIGPRMAELSGSRLA
                     AQQQMEGLLAPHRPKEPAWFLATVGVSPDHQGKGLGSAVVLPGVEAAERAGVPAFLETS
                     APRNLPFYERLGFTVTADVEVPEGPRTWCMTRKPGA"
     primer_bind     complement(4757..4776)
                     /label=Puro-R
                     /note="Puromycin resistance gene, reverse primer. Also
                     called puro-variant-R"
     primer_bind     5253..5273
                     /label=Puro-F
                     /note="Puromycin resistance gene, forward primer"
     CDS             5354..5407
                     /codon_start=1
                     /product="2A peptide from Thosea asigna virus capsid
                     protein"
                     /label=T2A
                     /note="Eukaryotic ribosomes fail to insert a peptide bond
                     between the Gly and Pro residues, yielding separate
                     polypeptides."
                     /translation="EGRGSLLTCGDVEENPGP"
     CDS             5408..6154
                     /codon_start=1
                     /product="improved tetracycline-controlled transactivator"
                     /label=rtTA-Advanced
                     /note="In the Tet-On(R) system, rtTA-Advanced binds to the
                     Tet-responsive element and stimulates transcription only in
                     the presence of tetracycline or doxycycline."
                     /translation="MSRLDKSKVINGALELLNGVGIEGLTTRKLAQKLGVEQPTLYWHV
                     KNKRALLDALPIEMLDRHHTHFCPLEGESWQDFLRNNAKSYRCALLSHRDGAKVHLGTR
                     PTEKQYETLENQLAFLCQQGFSLENALYALSAVGHFTLGCVLEEQEHQVAKEERETPTT
                     DSMPPLLRQAIELFDRQGAEPAFLFGLELIICGLEKQLKCESGGPTDALDDFDLDMLPA
                     DALDDFDLDMLPADALDDFDLDMLPG"
     primer_bind     complement(6194..6214)
                     /label=WPRE-R
                     /note="WPRE, reverse primer"
     CDS             complement(6612..6623)
                     /codon_start=1
                     /product="Factor Xa recognition and cleavage site"
                     /label=Factor Xa site
                     /translation="IEGR"
     LTR             6828..7061
                     /label=3' LTR (Delta-U3)
                     /note="self-inactivating 3' long terminal repeat (LTR) from
                     HIV-1"
     polyA_signal    7133..7254
                     /label=SV40 poly(A) signal
                     /note="SV40 polyadenylation signal"
     primer_bind     complement(7170..7189)
                     /label=SV40pA-R
                     /note="SV40 polyA, reverse primer"
     primer_bind     7224..7243
                     /label=EBV-rev
                     /note="SV40 polyA terminator, reverse primer"
     rep_origin      7294..7429
                     /label=SV40 ori
                     /note="SV40 origin of replication"
     primer_bind     7356..7375
                     /label=SV40pro-F
                     /note="SV40 promoter/origin, forward primer"
     promoter        7429..7500
                     /gene="bla"
                     /label=AmpR promoter
     CDS             7501..8361
                     /codon_start=1
                     /gene="bla"
                     /product="beta-lactamase"
                     /label=AmpR
                     /note="confers resistance to ampicillin, carbenicillin, and
                     related antibiotics"
                     /translation="MSIQHFRVALIPFFAAFCLPVFAHPETLVKVKDAEDQLGARVGYI
                     ELDLNSGKILESFRPEERFPMMSTFKVLLCGAVLSRIDAGQEQLGRRIHYSQNDLVEYS
                     PVTEKHLTDGMTVRELCSAAITMSDNTAANLLLTTIGGPKELTAFLHNMGDHVTRLDRW
                     EPELNEAIPNDERDTTMPVAMATTLRKLLTGELLTLASRQQLIDWMEADKVAGPLLRSA
                     LPAGWFIADKSGAGERGSRGIIAALGPDGKPSRIVVIYTTGSQATMDERNRQIAEIGAS
                     LIKHW"
     primer_bind     complement(7719..7738)
                     /label=Amp-R
                     /note="Ampicillin resistance gene, reverse primer"
     rep_origin      8532..9120
                     /direction=RIGHT
                     /label=ori
                     /note="high-copy-number ColE1/pMB1/pBR322/pUC origin of
                     replication"
     primer_bind     9021..9040
                     /label=pBR322ori-F
                     /note="pBR322 origin, forward primer"
ORIGIN
        1 gcggcctttt tacggttcct ggccttttgc tggccttttg ctcacatgtt ctttcctgcg
       61 ttatcccctg attctgtgga taaccgtatt accgcctttg agtgagctga taccgctcgc
      121 cgcagccgaa cgaccgagcg cagcgagtca gtgagcgagg aagcggaaga gcgcccaata
      181 cgcaaaccgc ctctccccgc gcgttggccg attcattaat gcagctggca cgacaggttt
      241 cccgactgga aagcgggcag tgagcgcaac gcaattaatg tgagttagct cactcattag
      301 gcaccccagg ctttacactt tatgcttccg gctcgtatgt tgtgtggaat tgtgagcgga
      361 taacaatttc acacaggaaa cagctatgac catgattacg ccaagcgcgc aattaaccct
      421 cactaaaggg aacaaaagct ggagctgcaa gcttaatgta gtcttatgca atactcttgt
      481 agtcttgcaa catggtaacg atgagttagc aacatgcctt acaaggagag aaaaagcacc
      541 gtgcatgccg attggtggaa gtaaggtggt acgatcgtgc cttattagga aggcaacaga
      601 cgggtctgac atggattgga cgaaccactg aattgccgca ttgcagagat attgtattta
      661 agtgcctagc tcgatacata aacgggtctc tctggttaga ccagatctga gcctgggagc
      721 tctctggcta actagggaac ccactgctta agcctcaata aagcttgcct tgagtgcttc
      781 aagtagtgtg tgcccgtctg ttgtgtgact ctggtaacta gagatccctc agaccctttt
      841 agtcagtgtg gaaaatctct agcagtggcg cccgaacagg gacttgaaag cgaaagggaa
      901 accagaggag ctctctcgac gcaggactcg gcttgctgaa gcgcgcacgg caagaggcga
      961 ggggcggcga ctggtgagta cgccaaaaat tttgactagc ggaggctaga aggagagaga
     1021 tgggtgcgag agcgtcagta ttaagcgggg gagaattaga tcgcgatggg aaaaaattcg
     1081 gttaaggcca gggggaaaga aaaaatataa attaaaacat atagtatggg caagcaggga
     1141 gctagaacga ttcgcagtta atcctggcct gttagaaaca tcagaaggct gtagacaaat
     1201 actgggacag ctacaaccat cccttcagac aggatcagaa gaacttagat cattatataa
     1261 tacagtagca accctctatt gtgtgcatca aaggatagag ataaaagaca ccaaggaagc
     1321 tttagacaag atagaggaag agcaaaacaa aagtaagacc accgcacagc aagcggccgc
     1381 tgatcttcag acctggagga ggagatatga gggacaattg gagaagtgaa ttatataaat
     1441 ataaagtagt aaaaattgaa ccattaggag tagcacccac caaggcaaag agaagagtgg
     1501 tgcagagaga aaaaagagca gtgggaatag gagctttgtt ccttgggttc ttgggagcag
     1561 caggaagcac tatgggcgca gcgtcaatga cgctgacggt acaggccaga caattattgt
     1621 ctggtatagt gcagcagcag aacaatttgc tgagggctat tgaggcgcaa cagcatctgt
     1681 tgcaactcac agtctggggc atcaagcagc tccaggcaag aatcctggct gtggaaagat
     1741 acctaaagga tcaacagctc ctggggattt ggggttgctc tggaaaactc atttgcacca
     1801 ctgctgtgcc ttggaatgct agttggagta ataaatctct ggaacagatt tggaatcaca
     1861 cgacctggat ggagtgggac agagaaatta acaattacac aagcttaata cactccttaa
     1921 ttgaagaatc gcaaaaccag caagaaaaga atgaacaaga attattggaa ttagataaat
     1981 gggcaagttt gtggaattgg tttaacataa caaattggct gtggtatata aaattattca
     2041 taatgatagt aggaggcttg gtaggtttaa gaatagtttt tgctgtactt tctatagtga
     2101 atagagttag gcagggatat tcaccattat cgtttcagac ccacctccca accccgaggg
     2161 gacaattctc gacctcgaga caaatggcag tattcatcca caattttaaa agaaaagggg
     2221 ggattggggg gtacagtgca ggggaaagaa tagtagacat aatagcaaca gacatacaaa
     2281 ctaaagaatt acaaaaacaa attacaaaaa ttcaaaattt tcgggtttat tacagggaca
     2341 gcagagatcc actttggccg cgaatcgata tgtcgagttt actccctatc agtgatagag
     2401 aacgtatgtc gagtttactc cctatcagtg atagagaacg atgtcgagtt tactccctat
     2461 cagtgataga gaacgtatgt cgagtttact ccctatcagt gatagagaac gtatgtcgag
     2521 tttactccct atcagtgata gagaacgtat gtcgagttta tccctatcag tgatagagaa
     2581 cgtatgtcga gtttactccc tatcagtgat agagaacgta tgtcgaggta ggcgtgtacg
     2641 gtgggaggcc tatataagca gagctcgttt agtgaaccgt cagatcgcct ggagaattgg
     2701 ctagaactag tggatccccc gggctgcagg aattcgccct tgccaccatg gccctcccga
     2761 caccctcgga cagcaccctc cccgcggaag cccggggacg aggacggcga cggagactcg
     2821 tttggacccc gagccaaagc gaggccctgc gagcctgctt tgagcggaac ccgtacccgg
     2881 gcatcgccac cagagaacgg ctggcccagg ccatcggcat tccggagccc agggtccaga
     2941 tttggtttca gaatgagagg tcacgccagc tgaggcagca ccggcgggaa tctcggccct
     3001 ggcccgggag acgcggcccg ccagaaggcc ggcgaaagcg gaccgccgtc accggatccc
     3061 agaccgccct gctcctccga gcctttgaga aggatcgctt tccaggcatc gccgcccggg
     3121 aggagctggc cagagagacg ggcctcccgg agtccaggat tcagatctgg tttcagaatc
     3181 gaagggccag gcacccggga cagggtggca gggcgcccgc gcaggcaggc ggcctgtgca
     3241 gcgcggcccc cggcgggggt caccctgctc cctcgtgggt cgccttcgcc cacaccggcg
     3301 cgtggggaac ggggcttccc gcaccccacg tgccctgcgc gcctggggct ctcccacagg
     3361 gggctttcgt gagccaggca gcgagggccg cccccgcgct gcagcccagc caggccgcgc
     3421 cggcagaggg gatctcccaa cctgccccgg cgcgcgggga tttcgcctac gccgccccgg
     3481 ctcctccgga cggggcgctc tcccaccctc aggctcctcg gtggcctccg cacccgggca
     3541 aaagccggga ggaccgggac ccgcagcgcg acggcctgcc gggcccctgc gcggtggcac
     3601 agcctgggcc cgctcaagcg gggccgcagg gccaaggggt gcttgcgcca cccacgtccc
     3661 aggggagtcc gtggtggggc tggggccggg gtccccaggt cgccggggcg gcgtgggaac
     3721 cccaagccgg ggcagctcca cctccccagc ccgcgccccc ggacgcctcc gcctccgcgc
     3781 ggcaggggca gatgcaaggc atcccggcgc cctcccaggc gctccaggag ccggcgccct
     3841 ggtctgcact cccctgcggc ctgctgctgg atgagctcct ggcgagcccg gagtttctgc
     3901 agcaggcgca acctctccta gaaacggagg ccccggggga gctggaggcc tcggaagagg
     3961 ccgcctcgct ggaagcaccc ctcagcgagg aagaataccg ggctctgctg gaggagcttt
     4021 agaagggcga attcgatatc aagcttatcg ataccgtcga cctcgaccat agtgactgga
     4081 tatgttgtgt tttacagtat tatgtagtct gttttttatg caaaatctaa tttaatatat
     4141 tgatatttat atcattttac gtttctcgtt cagctttctt gtacaaagtg gtttagtaat
     4201 gaaccggtcc accaccacca ccaccactaa ggatccgggg ttggggttgc gccttttcca
     4261 aggcagccct gggtttgcgc agggacgcgg ctgctctggg cgtggttccg ggaaacgcag
     4321 cggcgccgac cctgggtctc gcacattctt cacgtccgtt cgcagcgtca cccggatctt
     4381 cgccgctacc cttgtgggcc ccccggcgac gcttcctgct ccgcccctaa gtcgggaagg
     4441 ttccttgcgg ttcgcggcgt gccggacgtg acaaacggaa gccgcacgtc tcactagtac
     4501 cctcgcagac ggacagcgcc agggagcaat ggcagcgcgc cgaccgcgat gggctgtggc
     4561 caatagcggc tgctcagcag ggcgcgccga gagcagcggc cgggaagggg cggtgcggga
     4621 ggcggggtgt ggggcggtag tgtgggccct gttcctgccc gcgcggtgtt ccgcattctg
     4681 caagcctccg gagcgcacgt cggcagtcgg ctccctcgtt gaccgaatca ccgacctctc
     4741 tccccagcaa ttcaccatga ccgagtacaa gcccacggtg cgcctcgcca cccgcgacga
     4801 cgtccccagg gccgtacgca ccctcgccgc cgcgttcgcc gactaccccg ccacgcgcca
     4861 caccgtcgat ccggaccgcc acatcgagcg ggtcaccgag ctgcaagaac tcttcctcac
     4921 gcgcgtcggg ctcgacatcg gcaaggtgtg ggtcgcggac gacggcgccg cggtggcggt
     4981 ctggaccacg ccggagagcg tcgaagcggg ggcggtgttc gccgagatcg gcccgcgcat
     5041 ggccgagttg agcggttccc ggctggccgc gcagcaacag atggaaggcc tcctggcgcc
     5101 gcaccggccc aaggagcccg cgtggttcct ggccaccgtc ggcgtctcgc ccgaccacca
     5161 gggcaagggt ctgggcagcg ccgtcgtgct ccccggagtg gaggcggccg agcgcgccgg
     5221 ggtgcccgcc ttcctggaga cctccgcgcc ccgcaacctc cccttctacg agcggctcgg
     5281 cttcaccgtc accgccgacg tcgaggtgcc cgaaggaccg cgcacctggt gcatgacccg
     5341 caagcccggt gccgaaggta gaggttctct cctcacttgt ggtgatgttg aagaaaaccc
     5401 tggtccaatg tctagactgg acaagagcaa agtcataaac ggagctctgg aattactcaa
     5461 tggtgtcggt atcgaaggcc tgacgacaag gaaactcgct caaaagctgg gagttgagca
     5521 gcctaccctg tactggcacg tgaagaacaa gcgggccctg ctcgatgccc tgccaatcga
     5581 gatgctggac aggcatcata cccacttctg ccccctggaa ggcgagtcat ggcaagactt
     5641 tctgcggaac aacgccaagt cataccgctg tgctctcctc tcacatcgcg acggggctaa
     5701 agtgcatctc ggcacccgcc caacagagaa acagtacgaa accctggaaa atcagctcgc
     5761 gttcctgtgt cagcaaggct tctccctgga gaacgcactg tacgctctgt ccgccgtggg
     5821 ccactttaca ctgggctgcg tattggagga acaggagcat caagtagcaa aagaggaaag
     5881 agagacacct accaccgatt ctatgccccc acttctgaga caagcaattg agctgttcga
     5941 ccggcaggga gccgaacctg ccttcctttt cggcctggaa ctaatcatat gtggcctgga
     6001 gaaacagcta aagtgcgaaa gcggcgggcc gaccgacgcc cttgacgatt ttgacttaga
     6061 catgctccca gccgatgccc ttgacgactt tgaccttgat atgctgcctg ctgacgctct
     6121 tgacgatttt gaccttgaca tgctccccgg gtaactaagt aaggatcgat ccaagatatc
     6181 gtattcttaa ctatgttgct ccttttacgc tatgtggata cgctgcttta atgcctttgt
     6241 atcatgctat tgcttcccgt atggctttca ttttctcctc cttgtataaa tcctggttgc
     6301 tgtctcttta tgaggagttg tggcccgttg tcaggcaacg tggcgtggtg tgcactgtgt
     6361 ttgctgacgc aacccccact ggttggggca ttgccaccac ctgtcagctc ctttccggga
     6421 ctttcgcttt ccccctccct attgccacgg cggaactcat cgccgcctgc cttgcccgct
     6481 gctggacagg ggctcggctg ttgggcactg acaattccgt ggtgttgtcg gggaagctga
     6541 cgtcctttcc atggctgctc gcctgtgttg ccacctggat tctgcgcggg acgtccttct
     6601 gctacgtccc ttcggccctc aatccagcgg accttccttc ccgcggcctg ctgccggctc
     6661 tgcggcctct tccgcgtctt cgccttcgcc ctcagacgag tcggatctcc ctttgggccg
     6721 cctccccgcc tgtttcgcct cggcgtccgg actagaggta cctttaagac caatgactta
     6781 caaggcagct gtagatctta gccacttttt aaaagaaaag gggggactgg aagggctaat
     6841 tcactcccaa cgaagacaag atctgctttt tgcttgtact gggtctctct ggttagacca
     6901 gatctgagcc tgggagctct ctggctaact agggaaccca ctgcttaagc ctcaataaag
     6961 cttgccttga gtgcttcaag tagtgtgtgc ccgtctgttg tgtgactctg gtaactagag
     7021 atccctcaga cccttttagt cagtgtggaa aatctctagc agtagtagtt catgtcatct
     7081 tattattcag tatttataac ttgcaaagaa atgaatatca gagagtgaga ggaacttgtt
     7141 tattgcagct tataatggtt acaaataaag caatagcatc acaaatttca caaataaagc
     7201 atttttttca ctgcattcta gttgtggttt gtccaaactc atcaatgtat cttatcatgt
     7261 ctggctctag ctatcccgcc cctaactccg cccatcccgc ccctaactcc gcccagttcc
     7321 gcccattctc cgccccatgg ctgactaatt ttttttattt atgcagaggc cgaggccgcc
     7381 tcggcctctg agctattcca gaagtagtga ggaggctttt ttggaggcct ttcaaatatg
     7441 tatccgctca tgagacaata accctgataa atgcttcaat aatattgaaa aaggaagagt
     7501 atgagtattc aacatttccg tgtcgccctt attccctttt ttgcggcatt ttgccttcct
     7561 gtttttgctc acccagaaac gctggtgaaa gtaaaagatg ctgaagatca gttgggtgca
     7621 cgagtgggtt acatcgaact ggatctcaac agcggtaaga tccttgagag ttttcgcccc
     7681 gaagaacgtt ttccaatgat gagcactttt aaagttctgc tatgtggcgc ggtattatcc
     7741 cgtattgacg ccgggcaaga gcaactcggt cgccgcatac actattctca gaatgacttg
     7801 gttgagtact caccagtcac agaaaagcat cttacggatg gcatgacagt aagagaatta
     7861 tgcagtgctg ccataaccat gagtgataac actgcggcca acttacttct gacaacgatc
     7921 ggaggaccga aggagctaac cgcttttttg cacaacatgg gggatcatgt aactcgcctt
     7981 gatcgttggg aaccggagct gaatgaagcc ataccaaacg acgagcgtga caccacgatg
     8041 cctgtagcaa tggcaacaac gttgcgcaaa ctattaactg gcgaactact tactctagct
     8101 tcccggcaac aattaataga ctggatggag gcggataaag ttgcaggacc acttctgcgc
     8161 tcggcccttc cggctggctg gtttattgct gataaatctg gagccggtga gcgtgggtct
     8221 cgcggtatca ttgcagcact ggggccagat ggtaagccct cccgtatcgt agttatctac
     8281 acgacgggga gtcaggcaac tatggatgaa cgaaatagac agatcgctga gataggtgcc
     8341 tcactgatta agcattggta actgtcagac caagtttact catatatact ttagattgat
     8401 ttaaaacttc atttttaatt taaaaggatc taggtgaaga tcctttttga taatctcatg
     8461 accaaaatcc cttaacgtga gttttcgttc cactgagcgt cagaccccgt agaaaagatc
     8521 aaaggatctt cttgagatcc tttttttctg cgcgtaatct gctgcttgca aacaaaaaaa
     8581 ccaccgctac cagcggtggt ttgtttgccg gatcaagagc taccaactct ttttccgaag
     8641 gtaactggct tcagcagagc gcagatacca aatactgttc ttctagtgta gccgtagtta
     8701 ggccaccact tcaagaactc tgtagcaccg cctacatacc tcgctctgct aatcctgtta
     8761 ccagtggctg ctgccagtgg cgataagtcg tgtcttaccg ggttggactc aagacgatag
     8821 ttaccggata aggcgcagcg gtcgggctga acggggggtt cgtgcacaca gcccagcttg
     8881 gagcgaacga cctacaccga actgagatac ctacagcgtg agctatgaga aagcgccacg
     8941 cttcccgaag ggagaaaggc ggacaggtat ccggtaagcg gcagggtcgg aacaggagag
     9001 cgcacgaggg agcttccagg gggaaacgcc tggtatcttt atagtcctgt cgggtttcgc
     9061 cacctctgac ttgagcgtcg atttttgtga tgctcgtcag gggggcggag cctatggaaa
     9121 aacgccagca ac
//
