LOCUS       Exported 9132 bp ds-DNA circular SYN 28-JAN-2014
DEFINITION  .
ACCESSION   .
VERSION     .
KEYWORDS    pCW57.1-DUX4_mal103
SOURCE      synthetic DNA construct
  ORGANISM  synthetic DNA construct
REFERENCE   1 (bases 1 to 9132)
  AUTHORS   .
  TITLE     Direct Submission
  JOURNAL   Exported Thursday, Jun 29, 2017 from SnapGene Viewer 2.4.3
            http://www.snapgene.com
FEATURES             Location/Qualifiers
     source          1..9132
                     /organism="synthetic DNA construct"
                     /mol_type="other DNA"
     misc_feature    41..158
                     /note="cPPT/CTS"
                     /note="central polypurine tract and central termination
                     sequence of HIV-1"
     promoter        212..526
                     /note="tight TRE promoter"
                     /note="Tet-responsive promoter PTight, consisting of seven
                     tet operator sequences followed by the minimal CMV
                     promoter"
     protein_bind    220..238
                     /gene="tetO"
                     /bound_moiety="tetracycline repressor TetR"
                     /note="tet operator"
                     /note="bacterial operator O2 for the tetR and tetA genes"
     protein_bind    256..274
                     /gene="tetO"
                     /bound_moiety="tetracycline repressor TetR"
                     /note="tet operator"
                     /note="bacterial operator O2 for the tetR and tetA genes"
     protein_bind    291..309
                     /gene="tetO"
                     /bound_moiety="tetracycline repressor TetR"
                     /note="tet operator"
                     /note="bacterial operator O2 for the tetR and tetA genes"
     protein_bind    327..345
                     /gene="tetO"
                     /bound_moiety="tetracycline repressor TetR"
                     /note="tet operator"
                     /note="bacterial operator O2 for the tetR and tetA genes"
     protein_bind    363..381
                     /gene="tetO"
                     /bound_moiety="tetracycline repressor TetR"
                     /note="tet operator"
                     /note="bacterial operator O2 for the tetR and tetA genes"
     protein_bind    398..416
                     /gene="tetO"
                     /bound_moiety="tetracycline repressor TetR"
                     /note="tet operator"
                     /note="bacterial operator O2 for the tetR and tetA genes"
     protein_bind    434..452
                     /gene="tetO"
                     /bound_moiety="tetracycline repressor TetR"
                     /note="tet operator"
                     /note="bacterial operator O2 for the tetR and tetA genes"
     CDS             585..1859
                     /codon_start=1
                     /note="DUX4"
                     /translation="MALPTPSDSTLPAEARGRGRRRRLVWTPSQSEALRACFERNPYPG
                     IATRERLAQAIGIPEPRVQIWFQNERSRQLRQHRRESRPWPGRRGPPEGRRKRTAVTGS
                     QTALLLRAFEKDRFPGIAAREELARETGLPESRIQIWFQNRRARHPGQGGRAPAQAGGL
                     CSAAPGGGHPAPSWVAFAHTGAWGTGLPAPHVPCAPGALPQGAFVSQAARAAPALQPSQ
                     AAPAEGISQPAPARGDFAYAAPAPPDGALSHPQAPRWPPHPGKSREDRDPQRDGLPGPC
                     AVAQPGPAQAGPQGQGVLAPPTSQGSPWWGWGRGPQVAGAAWEPQAGAAPPPQPAPPDA
                     SASARQGQMQGIPAPSQALQEPAPWSALPCGLLLDELLASPEFLQQAQPLLETEAPGEL
                     EASEEAASLEAPLSEEEYRALLEEL"
     primer_bind     complement(1886..1902)
                     /note="KS primer"
                     /note="common sequencing primer, one of multiple similar
                     variants"
     protein_bind    complement(1905..2029)
                     /gene="mutant version of attR"
                     /bound_moiety="LR Clonase(TM)"
                     /note="attR2"
                     /note="recombination site for the Gateway(R) LR reaction"
     CDS             2047..2064
                     /codon_start=1
                     /product="6xHis affinity tag"
                     /note="6xHis"
                     /translation="HHHHHH"
     promoter        2074..2584
                     /note="hPGK promoter"
                     /note="human phosphoglycerate kinase 1 promoter"
     CDS             2594..3190
                     /codon_start=1
                     /gene="pac from Streptomyces alboniger"
                     /product="puromycin N-acetyltransferase"
                     /note="PuroR"
                     /note="confers resistance to puromycin"
                     /translation="MTEYKPTVRLATRDDVPRAVRTLAAAFADYPATRHTVDPDRHIER
                     VTELQELFLTRVGLDIGKVWVADDGAAVAVWTTPESVEAGAVFAEIGPRMAELSGSRLA
                     AQQQMEGLLAPHRPKEPAWFLATVGVSPDHQGKGLGSAVVLPGVEAAERAGVPAFLETS
                     APRNLPFYERLGFTVTADVEVPEGPRTWCMTRKPGA"
     CDS             3191..3244
                     /codon_start=1
                     /product="2A peptide from Thosea asigna virus capsid
                     protein"
                     /note="T2A"
                     /note="Eukaryotic ribosomes fail to insert a peptide bond
                     between the Gly and Pro residues, yielding separate
                     polypeptides."
                     /translation="EGRGSLLTCGDVEENPGP"
     CDS             3245..3991
                     /codon_start=1
                     /product="improved tetracycline-controlled transactivator"
                     /note="rtTA-Advanced"
                     /note="In the Tet-On(R) system, rtTA-Advanced binds to the
                     Tet-responsive element and stimulates transcription only in
                     the presence of tetracycline or doxycycline."
                     /translation="MSRLDKSKVINGALELLNGVGIEGLTTRKLAQKLGVEQPTLYWHV
                     KNKRALLDALPIEMLDRHHTHFCPLEGESWQDFLRNNAKSYRCALLSHRDGAKVHLGTR
                     PTEKQYETLENQLAFLCQQGFSLENALYALSAVGHFTLGCVLEEQEHQVAKEERETPTT
                     DSMPPLLRQAIELFDRQGAEPAFLFGLELIICGLEKQLKCESGGPTDALDDFDLDMLPA
                     DALDDFDLDMLPADALDDFDLDMLPG"
     CDS             complement(4449..4460)
                     /codon_start=1
                     /product="Factor Xa recognition and cleavage site"
                     /note="Factor Xa site"
                     /translation="IEGR"
     LTR             4665..4898
                     /note="3' LTR (Delta-U3)"
                     /note="self-inactivating 3' long terminal repeat (LTR) from
                     HIV-1"
     polyA_signal    4970..5091
                     /note="SV40 poly(A) signal"
                     /note="SV40 polyadenylation signal"
     rep_origin      5131..5266
                     /note="SV40 ori"
                     /note="SV40 origin of replication"
     CDS             5338..6198
                     /codon_start=1
                     /gene="bla"
                     /product="beta-lactamase"
                     /note="AmpR"
                     /note="confers resistance to ampicillin, carbenicillin, and
                     related antibiotics"
                     /translation="MSIQHFRVALIPFFAAFCLPVFAHPETLVKVKDAEDQLGARVGYI
                     ELDLNSGKILESFRPEERFPMMSTFKVLLCGAVLSRIDAGQEQLGRRIHYSQNDLVEYS
                     PVTEKHLTDGMTVRELCSAAITMSDNTAANLLLTTIGGPKELTAFLHNMGDHVTRLDRW
                     EPELNEAIPNDERDTTMPVAMATTLRKLLTGELLTLASRQQLIDWMEADKVAGPLLRSA
                     LPAGWFIADKSGAGERGSRGIIAALGPDGKPSRIVVIYTTGSQATMDERNRQIAEIGAS
                     LIKHW"
     rep_origin      6369..6957
                     /direction=RIGHT
                     /note="ori"
                     /note="high-copy-number ColE1/pMB1/pBR322/pUC origin of
                     replication"
     protein_bind    7245..7266
                     /bound_moiety="E. coli catabolite activator protein"
                     /note="CAP binding site"
                     /note="CAP binding activates transcription in the presence
                     of cAMP."
     promoter        7281..7311
                     /note="lac promoter"
                     /note="promoter for the E. coli lac operon"
     protein_bind    7319..7335
                     /bound_moiety="lac repressor encoded by lacI"
                     /note="lac operator"
                     /note="The lac repressor binds to the lac operator to
                     inhibit transcription in E. coli. This inhibition can be
                     relieved by adding lactose or
                     isopropyl-beta-D-thiogalactopyranoside (IPTG)."
     primer_bind     7343..7359
                     /note="M13 rev"
                     /note="common sequencing primer, one of multiple similar
                     variants"
     promoter        7380..7398
                     /note="T3 promoter"
                     /note="promoter for bacteriophage T3 RNA polymerase"
     promoter        7424..7652
                     /note="RSV promoter"
                     /note="Rous sarcoma virus enhancer/promoter"
     LTR             7653..7833
                     /note="5' LTR (truncated)"
                     /note="truncated 5' long terminal repeat (LTR) from HIV-1"
     misc_feature    7880..8005
                     /note="HIV-1 Psi"
                     /note="packaging signal of human immunodeficiency virus
                     type 1"
     misc_feature    8498..8731
                     /note="RRE"
                     /note="The Rev response element (RRE) of HIV-1 allows for
                     Rev-dependent mRNA export from the nucleus to the
                     cytoplasm."
ORIGIN
        1 aattctcgac ctcgagacaa atggcagtat tcatccacaa ttttaaaaga aaagggggga
       61 ttggggggta cagtgcaggg gaaagaatag tagacataat agcaacagac atacaaacta
      121 aagaattaca aaaacaaatt acaaaaattc aaaattttcg ggtttattac agggacagca
      181 gagatccact ttggccgcga atcgatatgt cgagtttact ccctatcagt gatagagaac
      241 gtatgtcgag tttactccct atcagtgata gagaacgatg tcgagtttac tccctatcag
      301 tgatagagaa cgtatgtcga gtttactccc tatcagtgat agagaacgta tgtcgagttt
      361 actccctatc agtgatagag aacgtatgtc gagtttatcc ctatcagtga tagagaacgt
      421 atgtcgagtt tactccctat cagtgataga gaacgtatgt cgaggtaggc gtgtacggtg
      481 ggaggcctat ataagcagag ctcgtttagt gaaccgtcag atcgcctgga gaattggcta
      541 gaactagtgg atcccccggg ctgcaggaat tcgcccttgc caccatggcc ctcccgacac
      601 cctcggacag caccctcccc gcggaagccc ggggacgagg acggcgacgg agactcgttt
      661 ggaccccgag ccaaagcgag gccctgcgag cctgctttga gcggaacccg tacccgggca
      721 tcgccaccag agaacggctg gcccaggcca tcggcattcc ggagcccagg gtccagattt
      781 ggtttcagaa tgagaggtca cgccagctga ggcagcaccg gcgggaatct cggccctggc
      841 ccgggagacg cggcccgcca gaaggccggc gaaagcggac cgccgtcacc ggatcccaga
      901 ccgccctgct cctccgagcc tttgagaagg atcgctttcc aggcatcgcc gcccgggagg
      961 agctggccag agagacgggc ctcccggagt ccaggattca gatctggttt cagaatcgaa
     1021 gggccaggca cccgggacag ggtggcaggg cgcccgcgca ggcaggcggc ctgtgcagcg
     1081 cggcccccgg cgggggtcac cctgctccct cgtgggtcgc cttcgcccac accggcgcgt
     1141 ggggaacggg gcttcccgca ccccacgtgc cctgcgcgcc tggggctctc ccacaggggg
     1201 ctttcgtgag ccaggcagcg agggccgccc ccgcgctgca gcccagccag gccgcgccgg
     1261 cagaggggat ctcccaacct gccccggcgc gcggggattt cgcctacgcc gccccggctc
     1321 ctccggacgg ggcgctctcc caccctcagg ctcctcgctg gcctccgcac ccgggcaaaa
     1381 gccgggagga ccgggacccg cagcgcgacg gcctgccggg cccctgcgcg gtggcacagc
     1441 ctgggcccgc tcaagcgggg ccgcagggcc aaggggtgct tgcgccaccc acgtcccagg
     1501 ggagtccgtg gtggggctgg ggccggggtc cccaggtcgc cggggcggcg tgggaacccc
     1561 aagccggggc agctccacct ccccagcccg cgcccccgga cgcctccgcc tccgcgcggc
     1621 aggggcagat gcaaggcatc ccggcgccct cccaggcgct ccaggagccg gcgccctggt
     1681 ctgcactccc ctgcggcctg ctgctggatg agctcctggc gagcccggag tttctgcagc
     1741 aggcgcaacc tctcctagaa acggaggccc cgggggagct ggaggcctcg gaagaggccg
     1801 cctcgctgga agcacccctc agcgaggaag aataccgggc tctgctggag gagctttaga
     1861 agggcgaatt cgatatcaag cttatcgata ccgtcgacct cgaccatagt gactggatat
     1921 gttgtgtttt acagtattat gtagtctgtt ttttatgcaa aatctaattt aatatattga
     1981 tatttatatc attttacgtt tctcgttcag ctttcttgta caaagtggtt tagtaatgaa
     2041 ccggtccacc accaccacca ccactaagga tccggggttg gggttgcgcc ttttccaagg
     2101 cagccctggg tttgcgcagg gacgcggctg ctctgggcgt ggttccggga aacgcagcgg
     2161 cgccgaccct gggtctcgca cattcttcac gtccgttcgc agcgtcaccc ggatcttcgc
     2221 cgctaccctt gtgggccccc cggcgacgct tcctgctccg cccctaagtc gggaaggttc
     2281 cttgcggttc gcggcgtgcc ggacgtgaca aacggaagcc gcacgtctca ctagtaccct
     2341 cgcagacgga cagcgccagg gagcaatggc agcgcgccga ccgcgatggg ctgtggccaa
     2401 tagcggctgc tcagcagggc gcgccgagag cagcggccgg gaaggggcgg tgcgggaggc
     2461 ggggtgtggg gcggtagtgt gggccctgtt cctgcccgcg cggtgttccg cattctgcaa
     2521 gcctccggag cgcacgtcgg cagtcggctc cctcgttgac cgaatcaccg acctctctcc
     2581 ccagcaattc accatgaccg agtacaagcc cacggtgcgc ctcgccaccc gcgacgacgt
     2641 ccccagggcc gtacgcaccc tcgccgccgc gttcgccgac taccccgcca cgcgccacac
     2701 cgtcgatccg gaccgccaca tcgagcgggt caccgagctg caagaactct tcctcacgcg
     2761 cgtcgggctc gacatcggca aggtgtgggt cgcggacgac ggcgccgcgg tggcggtctg
     2821 gaccacgccg gagagcgtcg aagcgggggc ggtgttcgcc gagatcggcc cgcgcatggc
     2881 cgagttgagc ggttcccggc tggccgcgca gcaacagatg gaaggcctcc tggcgccgca
     2941 ccggcccaag gagcccgcgt ggttcctggc caccgtcggc gtctcgcccg accaccaggg
     3001 caagggtctg ggcagcgccg tcgtgctccc cggagtggag gcggccgagc gcgccggggt
     3061 gcccgccttc ctggagacct ccgcgccccg caacctcccc ttctacgagc ggctcggctt
     3121 caccgtcacc gccgacgtcg aggtgcccga aggaccgcgc acctggtgca tgacccgcaa
     3181 gcccggtgcc gaaggtagag gttctctcct cacttgtggt gatgttgaag aaaaccctgg
     3241 tccaatgtct agactggaca agagcaaagt cataaacgga gctctggaat tactcaatgg
     3301 tgtcggtatc gaaggcctga cgacaaggaa actcgctcaa aagctgggag ttgagcagcc
     3361 taccctgtac tggcacgtga agaacaagcg ggccctgctc gatgccctgc caatcgagat
     3421 gctggacagg catcataccc acttctgccc cctggaaggc gagtcatggc aagactttct
     3481 gcggaacaac gccaagtcat accgctgtgc tctcctctca catcgcgacg gggctaaagt
     3541 gcatctcggc acccgcccaa cagagaaaca gtacgaaacc ctggaaaatc agctcgcgtt
     3601 cctgtgtcag caaggcttct ccctggagaa cgcactgtac gctctgtccg ccgtgggcca
     3661 ctttacactg ggctgcgtat tggaggaaca ggagcatcaa gtagcaaaag aggaaagaga
     3721 gacacctacc accgattcta tgcccccact tctgagacaa gcaattgagc tgttcgaccg
     3781 gcagggagcc gaacctgcct tccttttcgg cctggaacta atcatatgtg gcctggagaa
     3841 acagctaaag tgcgaaagcg gcgggccgac cgacgccctt gacgattttg acttagacat
     3901 gctcccagcc gatgcccttg acgactttga ccttgatatg ctgcctgctg acgctcttga
     3961 cgattttgac cttgacatgc tccccgggta actaagtaag gatcgatcca agatatcgta
     4021 ttcttaacta tgttgctcct tttacgctat gtggatacgc tgctttaatg cctttgtatc
     4081 atgctattgc ttcccgtatg gctttcattt tctcctcctt gtataaatcc tggttgctgt
     4141 ctctttatga ggagttgtgg cccgttgtca ggcaacgtgg cgtggtgtgc actgtgtttg
     4201 ctgacgcaac ccccactggt tggggcattg ccaccacctg tcagctcctt tccgggactt
     4261 tcgctttccc cctccctatt gccacggcgg aactcatcgc cgcctgcctt gcccgctgct
     4321 ggacaggggc tcggctgttg ggcactgaca attccgtggt gttgtcgggg aagctgacgt
     4381 cctttccatg gctgctcgcc tgtgttgcca cctggattct gcgcgggacg tccttctgct
     4441 acgtcccttc ggccctcaat ccagcggacc ttccttcccg cggcctgctg ccggctctgc
     4501 ggcctcttcc gcgtcttcgc cttcgccctc agacgagtcg gatctccctt tgggccgcct
     4561 ccccgcctgt ttcgcctcgg cgtccggact agaggtacct ttaagaccaa tgacttacaa
     4621 ggcagctgta gatcttagcc actttttaaa agaaaagggg ggactggaag ggctaattca
     4681 ctcccaacga agacaagatc tgctttttgc ttgtactggg tctctctggt tagaccagat
     4741 ctgagcctgg gagctctctg gctaactagg gaacccactg cttaagcctc aataaagctt
     4801 gccttgagtg cttcaagtag tgtgtgcccg tctgttgtgt gactctggta actagagatc
     4861 cctcagaccc ttttagtcag tgtggaaaat ctctagcagt agtagttcat gtcatcttat
     4921 tattcagtat ttataacttg caaagaaatg aatatcagag agtgagagga acttgtttat
     4981 tgcagcttat aatggttaca aataaagcaa tagcatcaca aatttcacaa ataaagcatt
     5041 tttttcactg cattctagtt gtggtttgtc caaactcatc aatgtatctt atcatgtctg
     5101 gctctagcta tcccgcccct aactccgccc atcccgcccc taactccgcc cagttccgcc
     5161 cattctccgc cccatggctg actaattttt tttatttatg cagaggccga ggccgcctcg
     5221 gcctctgagc tattccagaa gtagtgagga ggcttttttg gaggcctttc aaatatgtat
     5281 ccgctcatga gacaataacc ctgataaatg cttcaataat attgaaaaag gaagagtatg
     5341 agtattcaac atttccgtgt cgcccttatt cccttttttg cggcattttg ccttcctgtt
     5401 tttgctcacc cagaaacgct ggtgaaagta aaagatgctg aagatcagtt gggtgcacga
     5461 gtgggttaca tcgaactgga tctcaacagc ggtaagatcc ttgagagttt tcgccccgaa
     5521 gaacgttttc caatgatgag cacttttaaa gttctgctat gtggcgcggt attatcccgt
     5581 attgacgccg ggcaagagca actcggtcgc cgcatacact attctcagaa tgacttggtt
     5641 gagtactcac cagtcacaga aaagcatctt acggatggca tgacagtaag agaattatgc
     5701 agtgctgcca taaccatgag tgataacact gcggccaact tacttctgac aacgatcgga
     5761 ggaccgaagg agctaaccgc ttttttgcac aacatggggg atcatgtaac tcgccttgat
     5821 cgttgggaac cggagctgaa tgaagccata ccaaacgacg agcgtgacac cacgatgcct
     5881 gtagcaatgg caacaacgtt gcgcaaacta ttaactggcg aactacttac tctagcttcc
     5941 cggcaacaat taatagactg gatggaggcg gataaagttg caggaccact tctgcgctcg
     6001 gcccttccgg ctggctggtt tattgctgat aaatctggag ccggtgagcg tgggtctcgc
     6061 ggtatcattg cagcactggg gccagatggt aagccctccc gtatcgtagt tatctacacg
     6121 acggggagtc aggcaactat ggatgaacga aatagacaga tcgctgagat aggtgcctca
     6181 ctgattaagc attggtaact gtcagaccaa gtttactcat atatacttta gattgattta
     6241 aaacttcatt tttaatttaa aaggatctag gtgaagatcc tttttgataa tctcatgacc
     6301 aaaatccctt aacgtgagtt ttcgttccac tgagcgtcag accccgtaga aaagatcaaa
     6361 ggatcttctt gagatccttt ttttctgcgc gtaatctgct gcttgcaaac aaaaaaacca
     6421 ccgctaccag cggtggtttg tttgccggat caagagctac caactctttt tccgaaggta
     6481 actggcttca gcagagcgca gataccaaat actgttcttc tagtgtagcc gtagttaggc
     6541 caccacttca agaactctgt agcaccgcct acatacctcg ctctgctaat cctgttacca
     6601 gtggctgctg ccagtggcga taagtcgtgt cttaccgggt tggactcaag acgatagtta
     6661 ccggataagg cgcagcggtc gggctgaacg gggggttcgt gcacacagcc cagcttggag
     6721 cgaacgacct acaccgaact gagataccta cagcgtgagc tatgagaaag cgccacgctt
     6781 cccgaaggga gaaaggcgga caggtatccg gtaagcggca gggtcggaac aggagagcgc
     6841 acgagggagc ttccaggggg aaacgcctgg tatctttata gtcctgtcgg gtttcgccac
     6901 ctctgacttg agcgtcgatt tttgtgatgc tcgtcagggg ggcggagcct atggaaaaac
     6961 gccagcaacg cggccttttt acggttcctg gccttttgct ggccttttgc tcacatgttc
     7021 tttcctgcgt tatcccctga ttctgtggat aaccgtatta ccgcctttga gtgagctgat
     7081 accgctcgcc gcagccgaac gaccgagcgc agcgagtcag tgagcgagga agcggaagag
     7141 cgcccaatac gcaaaccgcc tctccccgcg cgttggccga ttcattaatg cagctggcac
     7201 gacaggtttc ccgactggaa agcgggcagt gagcgcaacg caattaatgt gagttagctc
     7261 actcattagg caccccaggc tttacacttt atgcttccgg ctcgtatgtt gtgtggaatt
     7321 gtgagcggat aacaatttca cacaggaaac agctatgacc atgattacgc caagcgcgca
     7381 attaaccctc actaaaggga acaaaagctg gagctgcaag cttaatgtag tcttatgcaa
     7441 tactcttgta gtcttgcaac atggtaacga tgagttagca acatgcctta caaggagaga
     7501 aaaagcaccg tgcatgccga ttggtggaag taaggtggta cgatcgtgcc ttattaggaa
     7561 ggcaacagac gggtctgaca tggattggac gaaccactga attgccgcat tgcagagata
     7621 ttgtatttaa gtgcctagct cgatacataa acgggtctct ctggttagac cagatctgag
     7681 cctgggagct ctctggctaa ctagggaacc cactgcttaa gcctcaataa agcttgcctt
     7741 gagtgcttca agtagtgtgt gcccgtctgt tgtgtgactc tggtaactag agatccctca
     7801 gaccctttta gtcagtgtgg aaaatctcta gcagtggcgc ccgaacaggg acttgaaagc
     7861 gaaagggaaa ccagaggagc tctctcgacg caggactcgg cttgctgaag cgcgcacggc
     7921 aagaggcgag gggcggcgac tggtgagtac gccaaaaatt ttgactagcg gaggctagaa
     7981 ggagagagat gggtgcgaga gcgtcagtat taagcggggg agaattagat cgcgatggga
     8041 aaaaattcgg ttaaggccag ggggaaagaa aaaatataaa ttaaaacata tagtatgggc
     8101 aagcagggag ctagaacgat tcgcagttaa tcctggcctg ttagaaacat cagaaggctg
     8161 tagacaaata ctgggacagc tacaaccatc ccttcagaca ggatcagaag aacttagatc
     8221 attatataat acagtagcaa ccctctattg tgtgcatcaa aggatagaga taaaagacac
     8281 caaggaagct ttagacaaga tagaggaaga gcaaaacaaa agtaagacca ccgcacagca
     8341 agcggccgct gatcttcaga cctggaggag gagatatgag ggacaattgg agaagtgaat
     8401 tatataaata taaagtagta aaaattgaac cattaggagt agcacccacc aaggcaaaga
     8461 gaagagtggt gcagagagaa aaaagagcag tgggaatagg agctttgttc cttgggttct
     8521 tgggagcagc aggaagcact atgggcgcag cgtcaatgac gctgacggta caggccagac
     8581 aattattgtc tggtatagtg cagcagcaga acaatttgct gagggctatt gaggcgcaac
     8641 agcatctgtt gcaactcaca gtctggggca tcaagcagct ccaggcaaga atcctggctg
     8701 tggaaagata cctaaaggat caacagctcc tggggatttg gggttgctct ggaaaactca
     8761 tttgcaccac tgctgtgcct tggaatgcta gttggagtaa taaatctctg gaacagattt
     8821 ggaatcacac gacctggatg gagtgggaca gagaaattaa caattacaca agcttaatac
     8881 actccttaat tgaagaatcg caaaaccagc aagaaaagaa tgaacaagaa ttattggaat
     8941 tagataaatg ggcaagtttg tggaattggt ttaacataac aaattggctg tggtatataa
     9001 aattattcat aatgatagta ggaggcttgg taggtttaag aatagttttt gctgtacttt
     9061 ctatagtgaa tagagttagg cagggatatt caccattatc gtttcagacc cacctcccaa
     9121 ccccgagggg ac
//
